>Addgene plasmid #162292 | pEPQD0CM0541 | addgene full sequence | sequence record 318666 | Addgene NGS Result
GTAAAACGACGGCCAGTCATGCATAATCCGCACGCATCTGGAATAAGGAAGTGCCATTCCGCCTGACCTA
GGTCTCTCCATGTCACCGATTTTAGGCTACTGGAAAATTAAGGGTCTTGTGCAACCCACACGTCTGCTGC
TGGAGTACTTAGAGGAGAAGTACGAGGAGCACCTCTACGAACGCGACGAGGGCGACAAGTGGCGTAATAA
GAAATTCGAGTTAGGCTTAGAATTCCCTAACCTGCCGTACTACATCGACGGCGACGTCAAGCTGACCCAA
AGTATGGCGATTATCCGCTACATTGCCGATAAACATAATATGCTCGGCGGCTGCCCGAAGGAACGCGCTG
AAATCTCCATGTTAGAGGGCGCTGTCCTGGACATCCGTTATGGGGTGTCACGTATCGCGTACTCGAAGGA
TTTCGAGACTCTGAAGGTGGACTTCCTGTCGAAATTACCCGAGATGTTAAAGATGTTTGAGGACCGCTTG
TGCCACAAGACTTACCTGAACGGCGACCACGTGACTCACCCGGATTTTATGCTGTACGATGCCTTGGACG
TCGTACTGTATATGGATCCGATGTGTTTGGACGCCTTTCCGAAGCTGGTGTGCTTCAAGAAGCGCATCGA
GGCCATTCCGCAGATCGACAAATATTTAAAGTCGTCAAAATACATTGCGTGGCCGCTTCAGGGCTGGCAA
GCCACGTTTGGTGGCGGGGATCACCCACCTAAGAGCGACCTGGTTCCGCGTGGATCAATGAGAGACCTAG
GCTAGGTGGAGGCTCAGTGATGATAAGTCTGCGATGGTGGATGCATGTGTCATGGTCATAGCTGTTTCCT
GTGTGAAATTGTTATCCGCTCAGAGGGCACAATCCTATTCCGCGCTATCCGACAATCTCCAAGACATTAG
GTGGAGTTCAGTTCGGCGTATGGCATATGTCGCTGGAAAGAACATGTGAGCAAAAGGCCAGCAAAAGGCC
AGGAACCGTAAAAAGGCCGCGTTGCTGGCGTTTTTCCATAGGCTCCGCCCCCCTGACGAGCATCACAAAA
ATCGACGCTCAAGTCAGAGGTGGCGAAACCCGACAGGACTATAAAGATACCAGGCGTTTCCCCCTGGAAG
CTCCCTCGTGCGCTCTCCTGTTCCGACCCTGCCGCTTACCGGATACCTGTCCGCCTTTCTCCCTTCGGGA
AGCGTGGCGCTTTCTCATAGCTCACGCTGTAGGTATCTCAGTTCGGTGTAGGTCGTTCGCTCCAAGCTGG
GCTGTGTGCACGAACCCCCCGTTCAGCCCGACCGCTGCGCCTTATCCGGTAACTATCGTCTTGAGTCCAA
CCCGGTAAGACACGACTTATCGCCACTGGCAGCAGCCACTGGTAACAGGATTAGCAGAGCGAGGTATGTA
GGCGGTGCTACAGAGTTCTTGAAGTGGTGGCCTAACTACGGCTACACTAGAAGAACAGTATTTGGTATCT
GCGCTCTGCTGAAGCCAGTTACCTTCGGAAAAAGAGTTGGTAGCTCTTGATCCGGCAAACAAACCACCGC
TGGTAGCGGTGGTTTTTTTGTTTGCAAGCAGCAGATTACGCGCAGAAAAAAAGGATCTCAAGAAGATCCT
TTGATCTTTTCTACGGGGTCTGACGCTCTATTCAACAAAGCCGCCGTCCCGTCAAGTCAGCGTAAATGGG
TAGGGGGCTTCAAATCGTCCCCCCATACGATATAAGTTGTTACTAGTGCTTGGATTCTCACCAATAAAAA
ACGCCCGGCGGCAACCGAGCGTTCTGAACAAATCCAGATGGAGTTCTGAGGTCATTACTGGATCTATCAA
CAGGAGTCCAAGCGAGCTCGATATCAAATTACGCCCCGCCCTGCCACTCATCGCAGTACTGTTGTAATTC
ATTAAGCATTCTGCCGACATGGAAGCCATCACAAACGGCATGATGAACCTGAATCGCCAGCGGCATCAGC
ACCTTGTCGCCTTGCGTATAATATTTGCCCATGGTGAAAACGGGGGCGAAGAAGTTGTCCATATTGGCCA
CGTTTAAATCAAAACTGGTGAAACTCACCCAGGGATTGGCTGAGACGAAAAACATATTCTCAATAAACCC
TTTAGGGAAATAGGCCAGGTTTTCACCGTAACACGCCACATCTTGCGAATATATGTGTAGAAACTGCCGG
AAATCGTCGTGGTATTCACTCCAGAGCGATGAAAACGTTTCAGTTTGCTCATGGAAAACGGTGTAACAAG
GGTGAACACTATCCCATATCACCAGCTCACCGTCTTTCATTGCCATACGAAATTCCGGATGAGCATTCAT
CAGGCGGGCAAGAATGTGAATAAAGGCCGGATAAAACTTGTGCTTATTTTTCTTTACGGTCTTTAAAAAG
GCCGTAATATCCAGCTGAACGGTCTGGTTATAGGTACATTGAGCAACTGACTGAAATGCCTCAAAATGTT
CTTTACGATGCCATTGGGATATATCAACGGTGGTATATCCAGTGATTTTTTTCTCCATTTTAGCTTCCTT
AGCTCCTGAAAATCTCGATAACTCAAAAAATACGCCCGGTAGTGATCTTATTTCATTATGGTGAAAGTTG
GAACCTCTTACGTGCCGATCAACGTCTCATTGATACCTGAAACAAAACCCATCGTACGGCCAAGGAAGTC
TCCAATAACTGTGATCCACCACAAGCGCCAGGGTTTTCCCAGTCACGACGTT
Features (pLannotate 1.2.2; 6 found; start..end, strand, type, name):
     80..733     +  CDS            GST26_SCHJA: Experimental evidence at protein level: Swiss-Prot protein existence level 1. GST isoenzymes appear to play a central role in the parasite detoxification system. Other functions are also suspected including a role in increasing the solubility of haematin in the parasite gut. From Schistosoma japonicum (Blood fluke).
   1013..1601    -  rep_origin     ori: high-copy-number ColE1/pMB1/pBR322/pUC origin of replication
   1734..1828    -  terminator     lambda t0 terminator: transcription terminator from phage lambda
   1852..2508    -  CDS            cat: CAT_ECOLX - Experimental evidence at protein level: Swiss-Prot protein existence level 1. This enzyme is an effector of chloramphenicol resistance in bacteria. From Escherichia coli. This protein is used as a marker in many commonly used cloning vectors, such as pACYC184.
   2509..2611    -  promoter       cat promoter: promoter of the E. coli cat gene encoding chloramphenicol acetyltransferase
   2686..17      -  CDS            lacZα (fragment) (across the origin): LacZα fragment of β-galactosidase; lacZ fragment
