[The description below was written by a language model from this plasmid's Addgene catalogue record and pLannotate feature annotations shown in this document.]
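Description:
pEPQD0CM0541 is a small (about 2.7 kb) Level 0 standard part plasmid for MoClo (Golden Gate-style modular cloning) assembly, built on a pTwist synthetic-gene backbone and maintained in E. coli. It replicates from a high-copy ColE1/pUC-type origin and is selected with chloramphenicol, conferred by a cat (chloramphenicol acetyltransferase) gene driven by its native cat promoter and followed by the phage lambda t0 terminator. A short residual lacZα fragment spans the sequence origin. This appears to be a backbone remnant rather than a functional screening cassette.

The payload is an N-terminal fusion tag module: glutathione S-transferase, annotated as the 26 kDa GST of Schistosoma japonicum, followed according to the catalogue entry by a thrombin cleavage site. The thrombin site is not separately annotated in the feature table. The coding sequence is synthetic and codon optimized for E. coli. The part is defined by the CCAT and AATG fusion overhangs, which in the MoClo syntax place it between an upstream promoter/5′ UTR part and a downstream coding sequence part, so that it joins in frame to the N-terminus of a protein of interest. The plasmid itself carries no promoter or terminator for the tag, which is meant to be released and combined with other Level 0 parts into a complete transcription unit; the record does not name the Type IIS enzyme used. GST fusions permit affinity purification on glutathione resin and often aid solubility, and the thrombin site allows the tag to be removed afterwards. The associated work concerns biofoundry-assisted expression and characterization of plant proteins.
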