Addgene plasmid #162292: pEPQD0CM0541
Purpose: Level 0 N-terminal tag part for MoClo assembly, CCAT-AATG
Depositing lab: Nicola Patron. Depositing organization: Earlham Institute. Publication: Biofoundry-assisted expression and characterization of plant proteins. Dudley QM, Cai YM, Kallam K, Debreyne H, Carrasco Lopez JA, Patron NJ. Synth Biol (Oxf). 2021 Sep 11;6(1):ysab029. doi: 10.1093/synbio/ysab029. eCollection 2021. PubMed 34693026.
Backbone
  Vector backbone: pTwist
  Vector type: Synthetic Biology
Growth in bacteria
  Bacterial resistance: Chloramphenicol, 25 μg/mL
  Growth temperature: 37°C
  Growth strain: DH5alpha
  Copy number: High Copy
Gene/Insert
  Gene/Insert name: N-terminal tag, GST-[thrombin cleavage site]
  Species: Synthetic
  Mutation: codon optimized for E. coli
  Cloning method: Unknown
  Sequencing primers: 5′ GTTGTAAAACGACGGCCAGTC; 3′ AGCGGATAACAATTTCACACAGG
Terms and licenses: Academic/Nonprofit Terms; Industry Terms: Not Available to Industry
How to cite: pEPQD0CM0541 was a gift from Nicola Patron (Addgene plasmid # 162292 ; http://n2t.net/addgene:162292 ; RRID:Addgene_162292)
